>Addgene plasmid #39029 | HDHD3 | depositor partial sequence | sequence record 49087 | HDHD3 sequence 798 bps
ATGCGACTGCTGACGTGGGATGTGAAGGACACGCTGCTCAGGCTCCGCCACCCCTTAGGGGAGGCCTATG
CCACCAAGGCCCGGGCCCATGGGCTGGAGGTGGAGCCCTCAGCCCTGGAACAAGGCTTCAGGCAGGCATA
CAGGGCTCAGAGCCACAGCTTCCCCAACTACGGCCTGAGCCACGGCCTAACCTCCCGCCAGTGGTGGCTG
GATGTGGTCCTGCAGACCTTCCACCTGGCGGGTGTCCAGGATGCTCAGGCTGTAGCCCCCATCGCTGAAC
AGCTTTATAAAGACTTCAGCCACCCCTGCACCTGGCAGGTGTTGGATGGGGCTGAGGACACCCTGAGGGA
GTGCCGCACACGGGGTCTGAGACTGGCAGTGATCTCCAACTTTGACCGACGGCTAGAGGGCATCCTGGGG
GGCCTTGGCCTGCGTGAACACTTCGACTTTGTGCTGACCTCCGAGGCTGCTGGCTGGCCCAAGCCGGACC
CCCGCATTTTCCAGGAGGCCTTGCGGCTTGCTCATATGGAACCAGTAGTGGCAGCCCATGTTGGGGATAA
TTACCTCTGCGATTACCAGGGGCCTCGGGCTGTGGGCATGCACAGCTTCCTGGTGGTTGGCCCACAGGCA
CTGGACCCCGTGGTCAGGGATTCTGTACCTAAAGAACACATCCTCCCCTCTCTGGCCCATCTCCTGCCTG
CCCTTGACTGCCTAGAGGGCTCAGCAGAGAACCTCTACTTCCAATCGCACCATCATCACCACCATGATTA
CAAGGATGACGACGATAAGTGAGGATCC
