>Addgene plasmid #39029 | HDHD3 | addgene partial sequence | sequence record 53064 | T7 5'-TAATACGACTCACTATAGGG-3'
CCCTCTAGAATATTTTGTTTACCTTAAGAAGGAGATATACTATGCGACTGCTGACGTGGGATGTGAAGGA
CACGCTGCTCAGGCTCCGCCACCCCTTAGGGGAGGCCTATGCCACCAAGGCCCGGGCCCATGGGCTGGAG
GTGGAGCCCTCAGCCCTGGAACAAGGCTTCAGGCAGGCATACAGGGCTCAGAGCCACAGCTTCCCCAACT
ACGGCCTGAGCCACGGCCTAACCTCCCGCCAGTGGTGGCTGGATGTGGTCCTGCAGACCTTCCACCTGGC
GGGTGTCCAGGATGCTCAGGCTGTAGCCCCCATCGCTGAACAGCTTTATAAAGACTTCAGCCACCCCTGC
ACCTGGCAGGTGTTGGATGGGGCTGAGGACACCCTGAGGGAGTGCCGCACACGGGGTCTGAGACTGGCAG
TGATCTCCAACTTTGACCGACGGCTAGAGGGCATCCTGGGGGGCCTTGGCCTGCGTGAACACTTCGACTT
TGTGCTGACCTCCGAGGCTGCTGGCTGGCCCAAGCCGGACCCCCGCATTTTCCAGGAGGCCTTGCGGCTT
GCTCATATGGAACCAGTAGTGGCAGCCCATGTTGGGGATAATTACCTCTGCGATTACCAGGGGCCTCGGG
CTGTGGGCATGCACAGCTTCCTGGTGGTTGGCCCACAGGCACTGGACCCCGTGGTCAGGGATTCTGTACC
TAAAGAACACATCCTCCCCTCTCTGGCCCATCTCCTGCCTGCCCTTGACTGCCTAGAGGGCTCAGCAGAG
AACCTCTACTTCCAATCGCACCATCATCACCACCATGATTACAAGGATGACGACGATAAGTGAGGATCCG
AATTCGAGCTCCGTCGACAAGCTTGCGGCCGCACTCGAGCACCAACCACCACCACCACTGAGATCCGGCT
GCTAACAAAGCCCCGAAAGGAAGCTGAAATTGGCTGCTGCCACCGCTGAACAATAACTAGCATAACCCCT
TGGGGCCTCTAACGGGTCTTGAGGGGTTTTTTGCTGAAAGGA
