[The description below was written by a language model from this plasmid's Addgene catalogue record.]
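Description:
HDHD3 is a bacterial expression plasmid built on the pNIC-CTHF backbone from the SGC, carrying a human HDHD3 (haloacid dehalogenase-like hydrolase domain containing 3, also known as C9orf158) coding insert of about 798 bp. The insert was introduced by ligation-independent cloning, and the record cautions that it may not represent the full open reading frame, as is common for constructs whose boundaries were chosen to favour soluble, crystallisable protein. The plasmid is maintained in E. coli under kanamycin selection and is listed as low copy; the origin of replication is not stated in the record.

The encoded protein carries a C-terminal TEV-His6-Flag tag. The hexahistidine segment permits immobilised metal affinity purification, the Flag epitope allows antibody-based detection or capture, and the TEV protease recognition site placed between the insert and these tags lets them be cleaved away after purification to leave a near-native protein. The promoter is not explicitly named, but the listed sequencing primers (T7 forward and T7 terminator) indicate that the insert sits between T7 promoter and terminator elements, which would imply expression in a host strain supplying T7 RNA polymerase. No feature table is provided, so other regulatory elements of the backbone cannot be confirmed.

The stated purpose is recombinant production of HDHD3 in bacteria for structure determination, and the record links the construct to a deposited Protein Data Bank structure of the protein. It is therefore suited to producing purified human HDHD3 for crystallographic, biophysical or biochemical studies.
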