Addgene plasmid #39029: HDHD3
Purpose: Bacterial expression for structure determination; may not be full ORF
Depositing lab: Nicola Burgess-Brown. Depositing organization: University of Oxford.
Backbone
  Vector backbone: pNIC-CTHF
  Backbone manufacturer: SGC
  Vector type: Bacterial Expression
Growth in bacteria
  Bacterial resistance: Kanamycin, 50 μg/mL
  Growth temperature: 37°C
  Growth strain: Mach1
  Copy number: Low Copy
Gene/Insert
  Gene/Insert name: HDHD3 (alt names: haloacid dehalogenase-like hydrolase domain containing 3; PDB:3K1Z)
  Species: H. sapiens (human)
  Insert size (bp): 798
  Entrez Gene: HDHD3 (a.k.a. 2810435D12Rik, C9orf158)
  Tag / fusion protein: TEV-His6-Flag (C terminal on insert)
  Cloning method: Ligation Independent Cloning
  Sequencing primers: 5′ T7; 3′ T7-term
Terms and licenses: Academic/Nonprofit Terms; Industry Terms: Not Available to Industry
How to cite: HDHD3 was a gift from Nicola Burgess-Brown (Addgene plasmid # 39029 ; http://n2t.net/addgene:39029 ; RRID:Addgene_39029)
